Addgene plasmid #244307: pAAVLINKv1-pCALM1-Cre-3'-ERBIN-FLAG
Purpose: 3' AAVLINK plasmid for ERBIN expression
Depositing lab: Zhonghua Lu. Depositing organization: Shenzhen Institute of Advanced Technology (SIAT), Chinese Academy of Sciences. Publication: AAVLINK: A potent DNA-recombination method for large cargo delivery in gene therapy. Lin J, Lin Y, Liu N, Cao W, Zhang J, Wen S, Zhang Y, Liao W, Hong Z, Lin Y, Liu Q, Liu H, Li Q, Chen B, Li M, Luo Z, Yang L, Yang Y, Zheng SH, Wang Y, Chu H, Hu Y, Qin Y, Luo BX, Tian S, Chen Y, Yan T, Yang L, Wang H, Liu T, Jiang Y, Lu Z. Cell. 2026 Feb 5;189(3):969-986.e17. doi: 10.1016/j.cell.2025.12.039. Epub 2026 Jan 27. PubMed 41605211.
Backbone
  Vector backbone: pAAV-MCS2
  Backbone manufacturer: Steve Jackson (Addgene # 46954)
  Vector type: AAV
Growth in bacteria
  Bacterial resistance: Ampicillin, 100 μg/mL
  Growth temperature: 37°C
  Growth strain: NEB Stable
  Copy number: High Copy
Gene/Insert
  Gene/Insert name: ERBIN
  Species: H. sapiens (human)
  Entrez Gene: ERBIN (a.k.a. ERBB2IP, HEL-S-78, LAP2)
  Promoter: pCALM1
  Tag / fusion protein: FLAG (C terminal on insert)
  Cloning method: Restriction Enzyme; 5′ cloning site unknown (unknown if destroyed)
Terms and licenses: Academic/Nonprofit Terms; Industry Terms: Not Available to Industry
Depositor comments: See publication for corresponding AAV Link vectors.
How to cite: pAAVLINKv1-pCALM1-Cre-3'-ERBIN-FLAG was a gift from Zhonghua Lu (Addgene plasmid # 244307 ; http://n2t.net/addgene:244307 ; RRID:Addgene_244307)
