[The description below was written by a language model from this plasmid's Addgene catalogue record and pLannotate feature annotations shown in this document.]
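Description:
pAAVLINKv1-pCALM1-Cre-3'-ERBIN-FLAG is an AAV transfer plasmid built on the pAAV-MCS2 backbone. It serves as the 3' half of a two-vector AAVLINK set for expressing human ERBIN, a cargo whose coding sequence is too long for a single AAV genome. The sequenced plasmid is about 6.5 kb. It is propagated in E. coli at high copy through a ColE1/pUC-type origin with ampicillin selection (AmpR with its own promoter), and it also carries an f1 origin. The payload is flanked by AAV2 inverted terminal repeats, which allow packaging into recombinant AAV. One ITR is annotated in full, while the other is detected only as short fragments.

Between the ITRs, the catalogue lists a CALM1 promoter, which the automated annotation does not mark; it presumably lies in the unannotated stretch upstream of the Cre recombinase coding sequence. Cre is followed by fragments of a chimeric β-globin/immunoglobulin intron that bracket a lox2272 site. Next comes a partial ERBIN coding sequence of roughly 1.8 kb, representing the C-terminal portion of the protein, fused to a C-terminal 3xFLAG tag. Fragments of WPRE, which enhances transcript expression, and SV40 polyadenylation signal sequences close the cassette.

This layout suggests that vector-encoded Cre joins this genome to a partner 5' vector at matching lox sites. Because the lox site sits inside intron sequence, the recombination scar would be spliced out to give a full-length, FLAG-tagged ERBIN transcript. The record does not spell out this mechanism or identify the partner 5' vector, referring instead to the associated publication.
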