Features (pLannotate 1.2.2; 20 found; start..end, strand, type, name):
     12..39      +  repeat_region  AAV2 ITR (fragment): inverted terminal repeat of adeno-associated virus serotype 2 inverted
     68..95      +  repeat_region  AAV2 ITR (fragment): inverted terminal repeat of adeno-associated virus serotype 2 inverted
    277..1305    +  CDS            cre: RECR_BPP1 - Experimental evidence at protein level: Swiss-Prot protein existence level 1. Catalyzes site-specific recombination between two 34-base- pair LOXP sites. Its role is to maintain the phage genome as a monomeric unit-copy plasmid in the lysogenic state. From Escherichia phage P1 (Bacteriophage P1).
   1309..1349    +  intron         chimeric intron (fragment): chimera between introns from human β-globin and immunoglobulin heavy chain genes
   1356..1380    +  protein_bind   lox2272 (fragment): Cre-mediated recombination occurs in the 8-bp core sequence (GGATACTT). lox2272 sites are compatible with each other, but incompatible with loxP or loxN sites (Lee and Saito, 1988). Cre recombinase
   1390..1481    +  intron         chimeric intron (fragment): chimera between introns from human β-globin and immunoglobulin heavy chain genes
   1479..3254    +  CDS            ERBIN (fragment): ERBIN_HUMAN - Also known as ERBB2IP From Homo sapiens (Human).
   3261..3326    +  CDS            3xFLAG: three tandem FLAG® epitope tags, followed by an enterokinase cleavage site
   3338..3495    +  misc_feature   WPRE (fragment): woodchuck hepatitis virus posttranscriptional regulatory element
   3501..3585    +  misc_feature   WPRE (fragment): woodchuck hepatitis virus posttranscriptional regulatory element
   3584..3627    -  polyA_signal   SV40 poly(A) signal (fragment): SV40 polyadenylation signal
   3631..3698    -  polyA_signal   SV40 poly(A) signal (fragment): SV40 polyadenylation signal
   3804..3944    +  repeat_region  AAV2 ITR: inverted terminal repeat of adeno-associated virus serotype 2 inverted
   3949..4000    -  misc_feature   bom (fragment): basis of mobility region from pBR322
   4019..4474    +  rep_origin     f1 ori (sequence partly withheld): f1 bacteriophage origin of replication; arrow indicates direction of (+) strand synthesis
   4475..4524    -  misc_feature   bom (fragment): basis of mobility region from pBR322
   4626..4661    -  CDS            rop (fragment): Rop protein, which maintains plasmids at low copy number; rop
   4756..4860    +  promoter       AmpR promoter: bla
   4861..5721    +  CDS            AmpR: β-lactamase; bla; confers resistance to ampicillin, carbenicillin, and related antibiotics
   5892..6480    +  rep_origin     ori: high-copy-number ColE1/pMB1/pBR322/pUC origin of replication
>Addgene plasmid #244307 | pAAVLINKv1-pCALM1-Cre-3'-ERBIN-FLAG | addgene full sequence | sequence record 491794 | Addgene NGS Result
CCTGCAGGCAGCTGCGCGCTCGCTCGCTCACTGAGGCCGCCCGGGCGTCGGGCGACCTTTGGTCGCCCGG
CCTCAGTGAGCGAGCGAGCGCGCAGAGAGGGAGTGGCCAACTCCATCACTAGGGGTTCCTGCGGCCGCAC
GCGTCGCTCTGCGCGAGGCGGCTCCGCCGCGGCGGAGGGATACGGCGCACCATATATATATCGCGGGGCG
CAGACTCGCGCTCCGGCAGTGGTGCTGGGAGTGTCGTGGACGCCGTGCCGTTACTCGTACGCCACCATGT
CCAATTTACTGACCGTACACCAAAATTTGCCTGCATTACCGGTCGATGCAACGAGTGATGAGGTTCGCAA
GAACCTGATGGACATGTTCAGGGATCGCCAGGCGTTTTCTGAGCATACCTGGAAAATGCTTCTGTCCGTT
TGCCGGTCGTGGGCGGCATGGTGCAAGTTGAATAACCGGAAATGGTTTCCCGCAGAACCTGAAGATGTTC
GCGATTATCTTCTATATCTTCAGGCGCGCGGTCTGGCAGTAAAAACCATCCAGCAACATTTGGGCCAGCT
AAACATGCTTCATCGTCGGTCCGGGCTGCCACGACCAAGTGACAGCAATGCTGTTTCACTGGTTATGCGG
CGGATCCGAAAAGAAAACGTTGATGCCGGTGAACGTGCAAAACAGGCTCTAGCGTTCGAACGCACTGATT
TCGACCAGGTTCGTTCACTCATGGAAAATAGCGATCGCTGCCAGGATATACGTAATCTGGCATTTCTGGG
GATTGCTTATAACACCCTGTTACGTATAGCCGAAATTGCCAGGATCAGGGTTAAAGATATCTCACGTACT
GACGGTGGGAGAATGTTAATCCATATTGGCAGAACGAAAACGCTGGTTAGCACCGCAGGTGTAGAGAAGG
CACTTAGCCTGGGGGTAACTAAACTGGTCGAGCGATGGATTTCCGTCTCTGGTGTAGCTGATGATCCGAA
TAACTACCTGTTTTGCCGGGTCAGAAAAAATGGTGTTGCCGCGCCATCTGCCACCAGCCAGCTATCAACT
CGCGCCCTGGAAGGGATTTTTGAAGCAACTCATCGATTGATTTACGGCGCTAAGGATGACTCTGGTCAGA
GATACCTGGCCTGGTCTGGACACAGTGCCCGTGTCGGAGCCGCGCGAGATATGGCCCGCGCTGGAGTTTC
AATACCGGAGATCATGCAAGCTGGTGGCTGGACCAATGTAAATATTGTAATGAACTATATCCGTAACCTG
GATAGTGAAACAGGGGCAATGGTGCGCCTGCTGGAAGATGGCGATTAGGTAAGTATCAAGGTTACAAGAC
AGGTTTAAGGAGACCAATAACTAGTATAACTTCGTATAGGATACTTTATAGCAATTTATGAAACTGGGCT
TGTCGAGACAGAGAAGACTCTTGCGTTTCTGATAGGCACCTATTGGTCTTACTGACATCCACTTTGCCTT
TCTCTCCACAGGTAAATGGACATTCTGAGGAAACTTCCCAGTCTCCTAATAGGACTGAACCACATGACAG
TGATTGTTCTGTTGACTTAGGTATTTCCAAAAGCACTGAAGATCTCTCCCCTCAGAAAAGTGGTCCAGTT
GGATCTGTTGTGAAATCTCATAGCATAACTAATATGGAGATTGGAGGGCTAAAAATCTATGATATTCTTA
GTGATAATGGACCTCAGCAGCCAAGTACAACCGTTAAAATCACATCTGCTGTTGATGGAAAAAATATAGT
CAGGAGCAAGTCTGCCACACTGTTGTATGATCAACCATTGCAGGTATTTACTGGTTCTTCCTCATCTTCT
GATTTAATATCAGGAACAAAGGCAATTTTCAAGTTTGATTCAAATCATAATCCCGAAGAGCCAAATATAA
TAAGAGGCCCCACAAGTGGCCCACAATCTGCACCTCAAATATATGGTCCTCCACAGTATAATATCCAATA
CAGTAGCAGTGCTGCAGTCAAAGACACTTTGTGGCACTCCAAACAAAATCCCCAAATAGACCATGCCAGT
TTTCCTCCTCAGCTCCTTCCTAGATCAGAGAGCACAGAAAATCAAAGTTATGCTAAACATTCTGCCAATA
TGAATTTCTCTAATCATAACAATGTTCGAGCTAATACTGCATACCATTTACATCAGAGACTTGGCCCAGC
AAGACATGGGGAAATGTGGGCCATCTCACCAAACGACCGACTTATTCCTGCAGTAACTCGAAGTACAATC
CAGCGACAAAGTAGTGTGTCCTCCACAGCCTCTGTAAATCTTGGTGATCCAGGCTCTACAAGGCGGGCTC
AGATTCCTGAAGGAGATTATTTATCATACAGAGAGTTCCACTCAGCGGGAAGAACTCCTCCAATGATGCC
AGGATCACAGAGACCCCTTTCTGCACGAACATACAGCATAGATGGTCCAAATGCATCAAGACCTCAGAGT
GCTCGACCCTCTATTAATGAAATACCAGAGAGAACTATGTCAGTTAGTGATTTCAATTATTCACGGACTA
GTCCTTCAAAAAGACCAAATGCAAGGGTTGGTTCTGAGCATTCTTTATTAGATCCTCCAGGAAAAAGTAA
AGTTCCTCGTGACTGGAGAGAACAAGTACTTCGACATATTGAAGCCAAAAAGTTAGAAAAGAAGCATCCC
CAGACATCCAGTTCAGGAGATCCTTGTCAAGATGGTATATTCATTTCAGGACAGCAGAACTACTCATCAG
CCACACTTAGTCACAAAGATGTTCCTCCAGACAGCTTGATGAAAATGCCTTTGAGTAATGGACAGATGGG
CCAGCCTCTCAGGCCTCAGGCAAATTATAGTCAAATACATCACCCCCCTCAGGCATCTGTGGCAAGGCAT
CCCTCTAGAGAACAACTAATTGATTACTTGATGCTGAAAGTGGCCCACCAGCCTCCATATACACAGCCCC
ATTGTTCTCCTAGACAAGGCCATGAACTGGCAAAACAAGAGATTCGAGTGAGGGTTGAAAAGGATCCAGA
ACTTGGATTTAGCATATCAGGTGGTGTCGGGGGTAGAGGAAACCCATTCAGACCTGATGATGATGGTATA
TTTGTAACAAGGGTACAACCTGAAGGACCAGCATCAAAATTACTGCAGCCAGGTGATAAAATTATTCAGG
CTAATGGCTACAGTTTTATAAATATTGAACATGGACAAGCAGTGTCCTTGCTAAAAACTTTCCAGAATAC
AGTTGAACTCATCATTGTACGAGAAGTTTCCTCATGTACAGACTACAAAGACCATGACGGTGATTATAAA
GATCATGACATCGACTACAAGGATGACGATGACAAGTAACTCGAGATAATCAACCTCTGGATTACAAAAT
TTGTGAAAGATTGACTGGTATTCTTAACTATGTTGCTCCTTTTACGCTATGTGGATACGCTGCTTTAATG
CCTTTGTATCATGCTATTGCTTCCCGTATGGCTTTCATTTTCTCCTCCTTGTATAAATCCTGGTTAGTTC
TTGCCACGGCGGAACTCATCGCCGCCTGCCTTGCCCGCTGCTGGACAGGGGCTCGGCTGTTGGGCACTGA
CAATTCCGTGGTGTTTATTTGTGAAATTTGTGATGCTATTGCTTTATTTGTAACCATCTAGCTTTATTTG
TGAAATTTGTGATGCTATTGCTTTATTTGTAACCATTATAAGCTGCAATAAACAAGTTAACAACAACAAT
TGCATTCATTTTATGTTTCAGGTTCAGGGGGAGATGTGGGAGGTTTTTTAAAGATCTGGAGACCGGTGTG
GCACGTGCGGACCGAGCGGCCGCAGGAACCCCTAGTGATGGAGTTGGCCACTCCCTCTCTGCGCGCTCGC
TCGCTCACTGAGGCCGGGCGACCAAAGGTCGCCCGACGCCCGGGCTTTGCCCGGGCGGCCTCAGTGAGCG
AGCGAGCGCGCAGCTGCCTGCAGGGGCGCCTGATGCGGTATTTTCTCCTTACGCATCTGTGCGGTATTTC
ACACCGCATA
[95 nt withheld, positions 4001-4095]
T
[46 nt withheld, positions 4097-4142]
C
[141 nt withheld, positions 4144-4284]
CCTTTGACGTTGGAGTCCACGTTCTTT
[37 nt withheld, positions 4312-4348]
ACTCTATCTCGGGCTATTCTTTTGATTTATAAGGGATTTTGCCGATTTCGGTCTATTGGTTAAAAAATGA
GCTGATTTAACAAAAATTTAACGCGAATTTTAACAAAATATTAACGTTTACAATTTTATGGTGCACTCTC
AGTACAATCTGCTCTGATGCCGCATAGTTAAGCCAGCCCCGACACCCGCCAACACCCGCTGACGCGCCCT
GACGGGCTTGTCTGCTCCCGGCATCCGCTTACAGACAAGCTGTGACCGTCTCCGGGAGCTGCATGTGTCA
GAGGTTTTCACCGTCATCACCGAAACGCGCGAGACGAAAGGGCCTCGTGATACGCCTATTTTTATAGGTT
AATGTCATGATAATAATGGTTTCTTAGACGTCAGGTGGCACTTTTCGGGGAAATGTGCGCGGAACCCCTA
TTTGTTTATTTTTCTAAATACATTCAAATATGTATCCGCTCATGAGACAATAACCCTGATAAATGCTTCA
ATAATATTGAAAAAGGAAGAGTATGAGTATTCAACATTTCCGTGTCGCCCTTATTCCCTTTTTTGCGGCA
TTTTGCCTTCCTGTTTTTGCTCACCCAGAAACGCTGGTGAAAGTAAAAGATGCTGAAGATCAGTTGGGTG
CACGAGTGGGTTACATCGAACTGGATCTCAACAGCGGTAAGATCCTTGAGAGTTTTCGCCCCGAAGAACG
TTTTCCAATGATGAGCACTTTTAAAGTTCTGCTATGTGGCGCGGTATTATCCCGTATTGACGCCGGGCAA
GAGCAACTCGGTCGCCGCATACACTATTCTCAGAATGACTTGGTTGAGTACTCACCAGTCACAGAAAAGC
ATCTTACGGATGGCATGACAGTAAGAGAATTATGCAGTGCTGCCATAACCATGAGTGATAACACTGCGGC
CAACTTACTTCTGACAACGATCGGAGGACCGAAGGAGCTAACCGCTTTTTTGCACAACATGGGGGATCAT
GTAACTCGCCTTGATCGTTGGGAACCGGAGCTGAATGAAGCCATACCAAACGACGAGCGTGACACCACGA
TGCCTGTAGCAATGGCAACAACGTTGCGCAAACTATTAACTGGCGAACTACTTACTCTAGCTTCCCGGCA
ACAATTAATAGACTGGATGGAGGCGGATAAAGTTGCAGGACCACTTCTGCGCTCGGCCCTTCCGGCTGGC
TGGTTTATTGCTGATAAATCTGGAGCCGGTGAGCGTGGGTCTCGCGGTATCATTGCAGCACTGGGGCCAG
ATGGTAAGCCCTCCCGTATCGTAGTTATCTACACGACGGGGAGTCAGGCAACTATGGATGAACGAAATAG
ACAGATCGCTGAGATAGGTGCCTCACTGATTAAGCATTGGTAACTGTCAGACCAAGTTTACTCATATATA
CTTTAGATTGATTTAAAACTTCATTTTTAATTTAAAAGGATCTAGGTGAAGATCCTTTTTGATAATCTCA
TGACCAAAATCCCTTAACGTGAGTTTTCGTTCCACTGAGCGTCAGACCCCGTAGAAAAGATCAAAGGATC
TTCTTGAGATCCTTTTTTTCTGCGCGTAATCTGCTGCTTGCAAACAAAAAAACCACCGCTACCAGCGGTG
GTTTGTTTGCCGGATCAAGAGCTACCAACTCTTTTTCCGAAGGTAACTGGCTTCAGCAGAGCGCAGATAC
CAAATACTGTTCTTCTAGTGTAGCCGTAGTTAGGCCACCACTTCAAGAACTCTGTAGCACCGCCTACATA
CCTCGCTCTGCTAATCCTGTTACCAGTGGCTGCTGCCAGTGGCGATAAGTCGTGTCTTACCGGGTTGGAC
TCAAGACGATAGTTACCGGATAAGGCGCAGCGGTCGGGCTGAACGGGGGGTTCGTGCACACAGCCCAGCT
TGGAGCGAACGACCTACACCGAACTGAGATACCTACAGCGTGAGCTATGAGAAAGCGCCACGCTTCCCGA
AGGGAGAAAGGCGGACAGGTATCCGGTAAGCGGCAGGGTCGGAACAGGAGAGCGCACGAGGGAGCTTCCA
GGGGGAAACGCCTGGTATCTTTATAGTCCTGTCGGGTTTCGCCACCTCTGACTTGAGCGTCGATTTTTGT
GATGCTCGTCAGGGGGGCGGAGCCTATGGAAAAACGCCAGCAACGCGGCCTTTTTACGGTTCCTGGCCTT
TTGCTGGCCTTTTGCTCACATGT
